Addgene plasmid #81621: pDONR223_KEAP1_p.R470H
Purpose: Gateway Donor vector containing KEAP1 , part of the Target Accelerator Plasmid Collection.
Depositing lab: Jesse Boehm & William Hahn & David Root. Depositing organization: Broad Institute. Publication: Systematic Functional Interrogation of Rare Cancer Variants Identifies Oncogenic Alleles. Kim E, Ilic N, Shrestha Y, Zou L, Kamburov A, Zhu C, Yang X, Lubonja R, Tran N, Nguyen C, Lawrence MS, Piccioni F, Bagul M, Doench JG, Chouinard CR, Wu X, Hogstrom L, Natoli T, Tamayo P, Horn H, Corsello SM, Lage K, Root DE, Subramanian A, Golub TR, Getz G, Boehm JS, Hahn WC. Cancer Discov. 2016 Jul;6(7):714-26. doi: 10.1158/2159-8290.CD-16-0160. Epub 2016 May 4. PubMed 27147599.
Backbone
  Vector backbone: pDONR223
  Backbone manufacturer: Invitrogen
  Backbone size w/o insert (bp): 2790
  Vector type: Gateway Entry vector
Growth in bacteria
  Bacterial resistance: Spectinomycin, 50 μg/mL
  Growth temperature: 37°C
  Growth strain: DH5alpha
  Copy number: High Copy
Gene/Insert
  Gene/Insert name: KEAP1
  Species: H. sapiens (human)
  Mutation: R470H; C624S
  GenBank ID: NM_012289.3
  Entrez Gene: KEAP1 (a.k.a. INrf2, KLHL19)
  Promoter: None
  Cloning method: Gateway Cloning
  Sequencing primers: 5′ M13pUC-fwd; 3′ M13-Rev
Terms and licenses: Academic/Nonprofit Terms; Industry Terms: Not Available to Industry
Depositor comments: Closed state: stop codon immediately follows insert
How to cite: pDONR223_KEAP1_p.R470H was a gift from Jesse Boehm & William Hahn & David Root (Addgene plasmid # 81621 ; http://n2t.net/addgene:81621 ; RRID:Addgene_81621)
