[The description below was written by a language model from this plasmid's Addgene catalogue record and pLannotate feature annotations shown in this document.]
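Description:
pDONR223_KEAP1_p.R470H is a Gateway entry clone built on the Invitrogen pDONR223 backbone and carrying a variant open reading frame of human KEAP1 (also known as INrf2 or KLHL19). It is propagated in E. coli from a high-copy ColE1/pUC-type origin and selected with spectinomycin through the aadA (SmR) aminoglycoside adenylyltransferase gene. That gene sits downstream of a fragment of the class 1 integron Pc promoter and a remnant of a gentamicin resistance gene. Other backbone annotations include rrnB T1 and T2 terminators, small lacZα and lacI fragments, and a T7 promoter lying just outside the downstream recombination site.

The KEAP1 coding sequence is flanked on both sides by attL-type Gateway recombination sites. The automated annotation labels both as attL3, which should be read as an approximate call rather than a definitive site identity. The insert has no promoter of its own, so the plasmid is a shuttle for the ORF rather than an expression construct. An LR Clonase reaction moves the ORF into a destination vector that supplies the promoter and any tags. The record lists two amino acid changes, R470H and C624S, relative to the reference transcript. The clone is in the "closed" configuration, with a stop codon immediately after the insert, which precludes C-terminal fusions in the destination vector. The feature table annotates KEAP1 only as a fragment covering part of the interval between the att sites, so it does not mark the full ORF.

The plasmid belongs to the Target Accelerator Plasmid Collection, a resource associated with systematic functional testing of rare cancer-associated variants.
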