Features (pLannotate 1.2.2; 12 found; start..end, strand, type, name):
     38..74      -  CDS            lacZα (fragment): LacZα fragment of β-galactosidase; lacZ fragment
     91..186     +  protein_bind   attL3: mutant version of attL; recombination site for the Gateway® LR reaction LR Clonase™
    192..1520    +  CDS            KEAP1 (fragment): KEAP1_HUMAN - Also known as INRF2 From Homo sapiens (Human).
   2071..2166    -  protein_bind   attL3: mutant version of attL; recombination site for the Gateway® LR reaction LR Clonase™
   2185..2203    -  promoter       T7 promoter: promoter for bacteriophage T7 RNA polymerase
   2393..2416    +  promoter       Pc promoter (fragment): intI1 (promoter lies within the coding sequence); class 1 integron promoter
   2592..2648    +  CDS            GmR (fragment): gentamycin acetyltransferase; aacC1; confers resistance to gentamycin
   2655..3446    +  CDS            SmR: aminoglycoside adenylyltransferase (Murphy, 1985); aadA; confers resistance to spectinomycin and streptomycin
   3539..4127    +  rep_origin     ori: high-copy-number ColE1/pMB1/pBR322/pUC origin of replication
   4310..4402    +  CDS            lacI (fragment): lac repressor; lacI; The lac repressor binds to the lac operator to inhibit transcription in E. coli. This inhibition can be relieved by adding lactose or isopropyl-β-D-thiogalactopyranoside (IPTG).
   4457..4484    -  terminator     rrnB T2 terminator: transcription terminator T2 from the E. coli rrnB gene
   4616..4659    +  terminator     rrnB T1 terminator: Escherichia coli rrnB; transcription terminator T1 from the E. coli rrnB gene
>Addgene plasmid #81621 | pDONR223_KEAP1_p.R470H | addgene full sequence | sequence record 167359 | Addgene NGS Result
GGCAGTTCCCTACTCTCGCGTTAACGCTAGCATGGATGTTTTCCCAGTCACGACGTTGTAAAACGACGGC
CAGTCTTAAGCTCGGGCCCCAAATAATGATTTTATTTTGACTGATAGTGACCTGTTCGTTGCAACAAATT
GATGAGCAATGCTTTTTTATAATGCCAACTTTGTACAAAAAAGTTGGCACCATGCAGCCAGATCCCAGGC
CTAGCGGGGCTGGGGCCTGCTGCCGATTCCTGCCCCTGCAGTCACAGTGCCCTGAGGGGGCAGGGGACGC
GGTGATGTACGCCTCCACTGAGTGCAAGGCGGAGGTGACGCCCTCCCAGCATGGCAACCGCACCTTCAGC
TACACCCTGGAGGATCATACCAAGCAGGCCTTTGGCATCATGAACGAGCTGCGGCTCAGCCAGCAGCTGT
GTGACGTCACACTGCAGGTCAAGTACCAGGATGCACCGGCCGCCCAGTTCATGGCCCACAAGGTGGTGCT
GGCCTCATCCAGCCCTGTCTTCAAGGCCATGTTCACCAACGGGCTGCGGGAGCAGGGCATGGAGGTGGTG
TCCATTGAGGGTATCCACCCCAAGGTCATGGAGCGCCTCATTGAATTCGCCTACACGGCCTCCATCTCCA
TGGGCGAGAAGTGTGTCCTCCACGTCATGAACGGTGCTGTCATGTACCAGATCGACAGCGTTGTCCGTGC
CTGCAGTGACTTCCTGGTGCAGCAGCTGGACCCCAGCAATGCCATCGGCATCGCCAACTTCGCTGAGCAG
ATTGGCTGTGTGGAGTTGCACCAGCGTGCCCGGGAGTACATCTACATGCATTTTGGGGAGGTGGCCAAGC
AAGAGGAGTTCTTCAACCTGTCCCACTGCCAACTGGTGACCCTCATCAGCCGGGACGACCTGAACGTGCG
CTGCGAGTCCGAGGTCTTCCACGCCTGCATCAACTGGGTCAAGTACGACTGCGAACAGCGACGGTTCTAC
GTCCAGGCGCTGCTGCGGGCCGTGCGCTGCCACTCGTTGACGCCGAACTTCCTGCAGATGCAGCTGCAGA
AGTGCGAGATCCTGCAGTCCGACTCCCGCTGCAAGGACTACCTGGTCAAGATCTTCGAGGAGCTCACCCT
GCACAAGCCCACGCAGGTGATGCCCTGCCGGGCGCCCAAGGTGGGCCGCCTGATCTACACCGCGGGCGGC
TACTTCCGACAGTCGCTCAGCTACCTGGAGGCTTACAACCCCAGTGACGGCACCTGGCTCCGGTTGGCGG
ACCTGCAGGTGCCGCGGAGCGGCCTGGCCGGCTGCGTGGTGGGCGGGCTGTTGTACGCCGTGGGCGGCAG
GAACAACTCGCCCGACGGCAACACCGACTCCAGCGCCCTGGACTGTTACAACCCCATGACCAATCAGTGG
TCGCCCTGCGCCCCCATGAGCGTGCCCCGTAACCGCATCGGGGTGGGGGTCATCGATGGCCACATCTATG
CCGTCGGCGGCTCCCACGGCTGCATCCACCACAACAGTGTGGAGAGGTATGAGCCAGAGCGGGATGAGTG
GCACTTGGTGGCCCCAATGCTGACACGAAGGATCGGGGTGGGCGTGGCTGTCCTCAATCATCTCCTTTAT
GCCGTGGGGGGCTTTGACGGGACAAACCGCCTTAATTCAGCTGAGTGTTACTACCCAGAGAGGAACGAGT
GGCGAATGATCACAGCAATGAACACCATCCGAAGCGGGGCAGGCGTCTGCGTCCTGCACAACTGTATCTA
TGCTGCTGGGGGCTATGATGGTCAGGACCAGCTGAACAGCGTGGAGCGCTACGATGTGGAAACAGAGACG
TGGACTTTCGTAGCCCCCATGAAGCACCGGCGAAGTGCCCTGGGGATCACTGTCCACCAGGGGAGAATCT
ACGTCCTTGGAGGCTATGATGGTCACACGTTCCTGGACAGTGTGGAGTGTTACGACCCAGATACAGACAC
CTGGAGCGAGGTGACCCGAATGACATCGGGCCGGAGTGGGGTGGGCGTGGCTGTCACCATGGAGCCCTGC
CGGAAGCAGATTGACCAGCAGAACTGTACCAGTTGATTGCCAACTTTCTTGTACAAAGTTGGCATTATAA
GAAAGCATTGCTTATCAATTTGTTGCAACGAACAGGTCACTATCAGTCAAAATAAAATCATTATTTGCCA
TCCAGCTGATATCCCCTATAGTGAGTCGTATTACATGGTCATAGCTGTTTCCTGGCAGCTCTGGCCCGTG
TCTCAAAATCTCTGATGTTACATTGCACAAGATAAAAATATATCATCATGCCTCCTCTAGACCAGCCAGG
ACAGAAATGCCTCGACTTCGCTGCTACCCAAGGTTGCCGGGTGACGCACACCGTGGAAACGGATGAAGGC
ACGAACCCAGTGGACATAAGCCTGTTCGGTTCGTAAGCTGTAATGCAAGTAGCGTATGCGCTCACGCAAC
TGGTCCAGAACCTTGACCGAACGCAGCGGTGGTAACGGCGCAGTGGCGGTTTTCATGGCTTGTTATGACT
GTTTTTTTGGGGTACAGTCTATGCCTCGGGCATCCAAGCAGCAAGCGCGTTACGCCGTGGGTCGATGTTT
GATGTTATGGAGCAGCAACGATGTTACGCAGCAGGGCAGTCGCCCTAAAACAAAGTTAAACATTATGAGG
GAAGCGGTGATCGCCGAAGTATCGACTCAACTATCAGAGGTAGTTGGCGTCATCGAGCGCCATCTCGAAC
CGACGTTGCTGGCCGTACATTTGTACGGCTCCGCAGTGGATGGCGGCCTGAAGCCACACAGTGATATTGA
TTTGCTGGTTACGGTGACCGTAAGGCTTGATGAAACAACGCGGCGAGCTTTGATCAACGACCTTTTGGAA
ACTTCGGCTTCCCCTGGAGAGAGCGAGATTCTCCGCGCTGTAGAAGTCACCATTGTTGTGCACGACGACA
TCATTCCGTGGCGTTATCCAGCTAAGCGCGAACTGCAATTTGGAGAATGGCAGCGCAATGACATTCTTGC
AGGTATCTTCGAGCCAGCCACGATCGACATTGATCTGGCTATCTTGCTGACAAAAGCAAGAGAACATAGC
GTTGCCTTGGTAGGTCCAGCGGCGGAGGAACTCTTTGATCCGGTTCCTGAACAGGATCTATTTGAGGCGC
TAAATGAAACCTTAACGCTATGGAACTCGCCGCCCGACTGGGCTGGCGATGAGCGAAATGTAGTGCTTAC
GTTGTCCCGCATTTGGTACAGCGCAGTAACCGGCAAAATCGCGCCGAAGGATGTCGCTGCCGACTGGGCA
ATGGAGCGCCTGCCGGCCCAGTATCAGCCCGTCATACTTGAAGCTAGACAGGCTTATCTTGGACAAGAAG
AAGATCGCTTGGCCTCGCGCGCAGATCAGTTGGAAGAATTTGTCCACTACGTGAAAGGCGAGATCACCAA
GGTAGTCGGCAAATAACCCTCGAGCCACCCATGACCAAAATCCCTTAACGTGAGTTACGCGTCGTTCCAC
TGAGCGTCAGACCCCGTAGAAAAGATCAAAGGATCTTCTTGAGATCCTTTTTTTCTGCGCGTAATCTGCT
GCTTGCAAACAAAAAAACCACCGCTACCAGCGGTGGTTTGTTTGCCGGATCAAGAGCTACCAACTCTTTT
TCCGAAGGTAACTGGCTTCAGCAGAGCGCAGATACCAAATACTGTTCTTCTAGTGTAGCCGTAGTTAGGC
CACCACTTCAAGAACTCTGTAGCACCGCCTACATACCTCGCTCTGCTAATCCTGTTACCAGTGGCTGCTG
CCAGTGGCGATAAGTCGTGTCTTACCGGGTTGGACTCAAGACGATAGTTACCGGATAAGGCGCAGCGGTC
GGGCTGAACGGGGGGTTCGTGCACACAGCCCAGCTTGGAGCGAACGACCTACACCGAACTGAGATACCTA
CAGCGTGAGCTATGAGAAAGCGCCACGCTTCCCGAAGGGAGAAAGGCGGACAGGTATCCGGTAAGCGGCA
GGGTCGGAACAGGAGAGCGCACGAGGGAGCTTCCAGGGGGAAACGCCTGGTATCTTTATAGTCCTGTCGG
GTTTCGCCACCTCTGACTTGAGCGTCGATTTTTGTGATGCTCGTCAGGGGGGCGGAGCCTATGGAAAAAC
GCCAGCAACGCGGCCTTTTTACGGTTCCTGGCCTTTTGCTGGCCTTTTGCTCACATGTTCTTTCCTGCGT
TATCCCCTGATTCTGTGGATAACCGTATTACCGCCTTTGAGTGAGCTGATACCGCTCGCCGCAGCCGAAC
GACCGAGCGCAGCGAGTCAGTGAGCGAGGAAGCGGAAGAGCGCCCAATACGCAAACCGCCTCTCCCCGCG
CGTTGGCCGATTCATTAATGCAGCTGGCACGACAGGTTTCCCGACTGGAAAGCGGGCAGTGAGCGCAACG
CAATTAATACGCGTACCGCTAGCCAGGAAGAGTTTGTAGAAACGCAAAAAGGCCATCCGTCAGGATGGCC
TTCTGCTTAGTTTGATGCCTGGCAGTTTATGGCGGGCGTCCTGCCCGCCACCCTCCGGGCCGTTGCTTCA
CAACGTTCAAATCCGCTCCCGGCGGATTTGTCCTACTCAGGAGAGCGTTCACCGACAAACAACAGATAAA
ACGAAAGGCCCAGTCTTCCGACTGAGCCTTTCGTTTTATTTGATGCCT
