>Addgene plasmid #81621 | pDONR223_KEAP1_p.R470H | depositor partial sequence | sequence record 154940 | Insert sequence
ATGCAGCCAGATCCCAGGCCTAGCGGGGCTGGGGCCTGCTGCCGATTCCTGCCCCTGCAGTCACAGTGCC
CTGAGGGGGCAGGGGACGCGGTGATGTACGCCTCCACTGAGTGCAAGGCGGAGGTGACGCCCTCCCAGCA
TGGCAACCGCACCTTCAGCTACACCCTGGAGGATCATACCAAGCAGGCCTTTGGCATCATGAACGAGCTG
CGGCTCAGCCAGCAGCTGTGTGACGTCACACTGCAGGTCAAGTACCAGGATGCACCGGCCGCCCAGTTCA
TGGCCCACAAGGTGGTGCTGGCCTCATCCAGCCCTGTCTTCAAGGCCATGTTCACCAACGGGCTGCGGGA
GCAGGGCATGGAGGTGGTGTCCATTGAGGGTATCCACCCCAAGGTCATGGAGCGCCTCATTGAATTCGCC
TACACGGCCTCCATCTCCATGGGCGAGAAGTGTGTCCTCCACGTCATGAACGGTGCTGTCATGTACCAGA
TCGACAGCGTTGTCCGTGCCTGCAGTGACTTCCTGGTGCAGCAGCTGGACCCCAGCAATGCCATCGGCAT
CGCCAACTTCGCTGAGCAGATTGGCTGTGTGGAGTTGCACCAGCGTGCCCGGGAGTACATCTACATGCAT
TTTGGGGAGGTGGCCAAGCAAGAGGAGTTCTTCAACCTGTCCCACTGCCAACTGGTGACCCTCATCAGCC
GGGACGACCTGAACGTGCGCTGCGAGTCCGAGGTCTTCCACGCCTGCATCAACTGGGTCAAGTACGACTG
CGAACAGCGACGGTTCTACGTCCAGGCGCTGCTGCGGGCCGTGCGCTGCCACTCGTTGACGCCGAACTTC
CTGCAGATGCAGCTGCAGAAGTGCGAGATCCTGCAGTCCGACTCCCGCTGCAAGGACTACCTGGTCAAGA
TCTTCGAGGAGCTCACCCTGCACAAGCCCACGCAGGTGATGCCCTGCCGGGCGCCCAAGGTGGGCCGCCT
GATCTACACCGCGGGCGGCTACTTCCGACAGTCGCTCAGCTACCTGGAGGCTTACAACCCCAGTGACGGC
ACCTGGCTCCGGTTGGCGGACCTGCAGGTGCCGCGGAGCGGCCTGGCCGGCTGCGTGGTGGGCGGGCTGT
TGTACGCCGTGGGCGGCAGGAACAACTCGCCCGACGGCAACACCGACTCCAGCGCCCTGGACTGTTACAA
CCCCATGACCAATCAGTGGTCGCCCTGCGCCCCCATGAGCGTGCCCCGTAACCGCATCGGGGTGGGGGTC
ATCGATGGCCACATCTATGCCGTCGGCGGCTCCCACGGCTGCATCCACCACAACAGTGTGGAGAGGTATG
AGCCAGAGCGGGATGAGTGGCACTTGGTGGCCCCAATGCTGACACGAAGGATCGGGGTGGGCGTGGCTGT
CCTCAATCATCTCCTTTATGCCGTGGGGGGCTTTGACGGGACAAACCGCCTTAATTCAGCTGAGTGTTAC
TACCCAGAGAGGAACGAGTGGCGAATGATCACAGCAATGAACACCATCCGAAGCGGGGCAGGCGTCTGCG
TCCTGCACAACTGTATCTATGCTGCTGGGGGCTATGATGGTCAGGACCAGCTGAACAGCGTGGAGCGCTA
CGATGTGGAAACAGAGACGTGGACTTTCGTAGCCCCCATGAAGCACCGGCGAAGTGCCCTGGGGATCACT
GTCCACCAGGGGAGAATCTACGTCCTTGGAGGCTATGATGGTCACACGTTCCTGGACAGTGTGGAGTGTT
ACGACCCAGATACAGACACCTGGAGCGAGGTGACCCGAATGACATCGGGCCGGAGTGGGGTGGGCGTGGC
TGTCACCATGGAGCCCTGCCGGAAGCAGATTGACCAGCAGAACTGTACCAGT
